Addgene plasmid #235653: pOPINK-NPL4 NZF (574-608)
Purpose: Bacterial expression of human NPL4 NZF (574-608)
Depositing lab: David Komander. Depositing organization: Walter and Eliza Hall Institute of Medical Research. Publication: Secondary interactions in ubiquitin-binding domains achieve linkage or substrate specificity. Michel MA, Scutts S, Komander D. Cell Rep. 2024 Aug 27;43(8):114545. doi: 10.1016/j.celrep.2024.114545. Epub 2024 Jul 23. PubMed 39052481.
Backbone
  Vector backbone: pOPIN-K
  Vector type: Bacterial Expression
Growth in bacteria
  Bacterial resistance: Kanamycin, 50 μg/mL
  Growth temperature: 37°C
  Growth strain: DH5alpha
  Copy number: Low Copy
Gene/Insert
  Gene/Insert name: NPL4 NZF
  Species: H. sapiens (human)
  Mutation: aa 574-608 only
  Entrez Gene: NPLOC4 (a.k.a. NPL4)
  Promoter: T7
  Tag / fusion protein: 6xHis-GST-3c (N terminal on backbone)
  Cloning method: Other
Terms and licenses: Academic/Nonprofit Terms; Industry Terms: Not Available to Industry
How to cite: pOPINK-NPL4 NZF (574-608) was a gift from David Komander (Addgene plasmid # 235653 ; http://n2t.net/addgene:235653 ; RRID:Addgene_235653)
