[The description below was written by a language model from this plasmid's Addgene catalogue record and pLannotate feature annotations shown in this document.]
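Description:
pOPINK-NPL4 NZF (574-608) is a bacterial expression plasmid built on the pOPIN-K backbone for producing a short fragment of human NPL4 (gene NPLOC4), residues 574-608, which correspond to its NZF zinc-finger ubiquitin-binding domain. The 6,071 nt plasmid replicates in E. coli from a ColE1/pBR322-type origin accompanied by the rop gene and the bom mobility region. This arrangement is consistent with the low copy number recorded for it. Selection is by kanamycin through an aph(3')-Ia resistance gene. An f1 origin is also present, along with remnants of the tetracycline resistance gene left over from the vector's pBR322-derived ancestry.

The expression cassette is a T7 promoter followed by a lac operator and the strong T7 gene 10 ribosome binding site, ending at a T7 terminator. The plasmid carries its own lacI gene and promoter, so transcription is repressed until induced with IPTG in a host that supplies T7 RNA polymerase. The open reading frame encodes an N-terminal 6xHis tag, Schistosoma japonicum GST and, according to the catalogue, a 3C protease cleavage site, followed by the NPL4 fragment. This allows affinity purification on nickel or glutathione resin and later removal of the tags. The annotation software matched the insert to the mouse orthologue, but the catalogue lists it as human, presumably reflecting high sequence conservation. Short His-tag and solubility-tag fragments annotated downstream of the insert are probably vector sequence; the record does not say whether they are translated. The associated publication concerns linkage and substrate specificity in ubiquitin-binding domains, suggesting the recombinant domain was made for that kind of study.
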