Features (pLannotate 1.2.2; 21 found; start..end, strand, type, name):
    958..979     +  protein_bind   CAP binding site: CAP binding activates transcription in the presence of cAMP. E. coli catabolite activator protein
    994..1285    +  CDS            TcR (fragment): tetracycline efflux protein; tet; confers resistance to tetracycline
   1357..1737    -  CDS            YPB1_ECOLX: Protein predicted: Swiss-Prot protein existence level 4. From Escherichia coli.
   1754..1945    +  CDS            rop: Rop protein, which maintains plasmids at low copy number; rop
   2047..2186    +  misc_feature   bom: basis of mobility region from pBR322
   2372..2960    -  rep_origin     ori: high-copy-number ColE1/pMB1/pBR322/pUC origin of replication
   3082..3897    +  CDS            KanR: aminoglycoside phosphotransferase; aph(3')-Ia; confers resistance to kanamycin in bacteria or G418 (Geneticin®) in eukaryotes
   3906..3963    -  promoter       AmpR promoter (fragment): bla
   4016..4444    -  rep_origin     f1 ori (sequence partly withheld): f1 bacteriophage origin of replication; arrow indicates direction of (+) strand synthesis
   4481..4528    -  terminator     T7 terminator: transcription terminator for bacteriophage T7 RNA polymerase
   4536..4585    -  CDS            SET1 (fragment): solubility-enhancement tag derived from T7 phage gene 10B
   4595..4612    -  CDS            9xHis (fragment): 9xHis affinity tag
   4636..4740    -  CDS            Nploc4 (fragment): NPL4_MOUSE - Also known as Kiaa1499, Npl4. Experimental evidence at protein level: Swiss-Prot protein existence level 1. The ternary complex containing UFD1, VCP and NPLOC4 binds ubiquitinated proteins and is necessary for the export of misfolded proteins from the ER to the cytoplasm, where they are degraded by the proteasome. The NPLOC4-UFD1-VCP complex regulates spindle disassembly at the end of mitosis and is necessary for the formation of a closed nuclear envelope (By similarity). Acts as a negative regulator of type I interferon production via the complex formed with VCP and UFD1, which b
   4783..5436    -  CDS            GST26_SCHJA: Experimental evidence at protein level: Swiss-Prot protein existence level 1. GST isoenzymes appear to play a central role in the parasite detoxification system. Other functions are also suspected including a role in increasing the solubility of haematin in the parasite gut. From Schistosoma japonicum (Blood fluke).
   5437..5454    -  CDS            7xHis (fragment): 6xHis affinity tag
   5467..5489    -  RBS            RBS: efficient ribosome binding site from bacteriophage T7 gene 10 (Olins and Rangwala, 1989)
   5504..5528    -  protein_bind   lac operator: The lac repressor binds to the lac operator to inhibit transcription in E. coli. This inhibition can be relieved by adding lactose or isopropyl-β-D-thiogalactopyranoside (IPTG). lac repressor encoded by lacI
   5529..5547    -  promoter       T7 promoter: promoter for bacteriophage T7 RNA polymerase
   5569..5848    +  CDS            TcR (fragment): tetracycline efflux protein; tet; confers resistance to tetracycline
   5856..5933    +  promoter       lacI promoter: lacI
   5934..945     +  CDS            lacI (across the origin): lac repressor; lacI; The lac repressor binds to the lac operator to inhibit transcription in E. coli. This inhibition can be relieved by adding lactose or isopropyl-β-D-thiogalactopyranoside (IPTG).
>Addgene plasmid #235653 | pOPINK-NPL4 NZF (574-608) | addgene full sequence | sequence record 473101 | Addgene NGS Result
TACATTCCCAACCGCGTGGCACAACAACTGGCGGGCAAACAGTCGTTGCTGATTGGCGTTGCCACCTCCA
GTCTGGCCCTGCACGCGCCGTCGCAAATTGTCGCGGCGATTAAATCTCGCGCCGATCAACTGGGTGCCAG
CGTGGTGGTGTCGATGGTAGAACGAAGCGGCGTCGAAGCCTGTAAAGCGGCGGTGCACAATCTTCTCGCG
CAACGCGTCAGTGGGCTGATCATTAACTATCCGCTGGATGACCAGGATGCCATTGCTGTGGAAGCTGCCT
GCACTAATGTTCCGGCGTTATTTCTTGATGTCTCTGACCAGACACCCATCAACAGTATTATTTTCTCCCA
TGAAGACGGTACGCGACTGGGCGTGGAGCATCTGGTCGCATTGGGTCACCAGCAAATCGCGCTGTTAGCG
GGCCCATTAAGTTCTGTCTCGGCGCGTCTGCGTCTGGCTGGCTGGCATAAATATCTCACTCGCAATCAAA
TTCAGCCGATAGCGGAACGGGAAGGCGACTGGAGTGCCATGTCCGGTTTTCAACAAACCATGCAAATGCT
GAATGAGGGCATCGTTCCCACTGCGATGCTGGTTGCCAACGATCAGATGGCGCTGGGCGCAATGCGCGCC
ATTACCGAGTCCGGGCTGCGCGTTGGTGCGGATATCTCGGTAGTGGGATACGACGATACCGAAGACAGCT
CATGTTATATCCCGCCGTTAACCACCATCAAACAGGATTTTCGCCTGCTGGGGCAAACCAGCGTGGACCG
CTTGCTGCAACTCTCTCAGGGCCAGGCGGTGAAGGGCAATCAGCTGTTGCCCGTCTCACTGGTGAAAAGA
AAAACCACCCTGGCGCCCAATACGCAAACCGCCTCTCCCCGCGCGTTGGCCGATTCATTAATGCAGCTGG
CACGACAGGTTTCCCGACTGGAAAGCGGGCAGTGAGCGCAACGCAATTAATGTAAGTTAGCTCACTCATT
AGGCACCGGGATCTCGACCGATGCCCTTGAGAGCCTTCAACCCAGTCAGCTCCTTCCGGTGGGCGCGGGG
CATGACTATCGTCGCCGCACTTATGACTGTCTTCTTTATCATGCAACTCGTAGGACAGGTGCCGGCAGCG
CTCTGGGTCATTTTCGGCGAGGACCGCTTTCGCTGGAGCGCGACGATGATCGGCCTGTCGCTTGCGGTAT
TCGGAATCTTGCACGCCCTCGCTCAAGCCTTCGTCACTGGTCCCGCCACCAAACGTTTCGGCGAGAAGCA
GGCCATTATCGCCGGCATGGCGGCCCCACGGGTGCGCATGATCGTGCTCCTGTCGTTGAGGACCCGGCTA
GGCTGGCGGGGTTGCCTTACTGGTTAGCAGAATGAATCACCGATACGCGAGCGAACGTGAAGCGACTGCT
GCTGCAAAACGTCTGCGACCTGAGCAACAACATGAATGGTCTTCGGTTTCCGTGTTTCGTAAAGTCTGGA
AACGCGGAAGTCAGCGCCCTGCACCATTATGTTCCGGATCTGCATCGCAGGATGCTGCTGGCTACCCTGT
GGAACACCTACATCTGTATTAACGAAGCGCTGGCATTGACCCTGAGTGATTTTTCTCTGGTCCCGCCGCA
TCCATACCGCCAGTTGTTTACCCTCACAACGTTCCAGTAACCGGGCATGTTCATCATCAGTAACCCGTAT
CGTGAGCATCCTCTCTCGTTTCATCGGTATCATTACCCCCATGAACAGAAATCCCCCTTACACGGAGGCA
TCAGTGACCAAACAGGAAAAAACCGCCCTTAACATGGCCCGCTTTATCAGAAGCCAGACATTAACGCTTC
TGGAGAAACTCAACGAGCTGGACGCGGATGAACAGGCAGACATCTGTGAATCGCTTCACGACCACGCTGA
TGAGCTTTACCGCAGCTGCCTCGCGCGTTTCGGTGATGACGGTGAAAACCTCTGACACATGCAGCTCCCG
GAGACGGTCACAGCTTGTCTGTAAGCGGATGCCGGGAGCAGACAAGCCCGTCAGGGCGCGTCAGCGGGTG
TTGGCGGGTGTCGGGGCGCAGCCATGACCCAGTCACGTAGCGATAGCGGAGTGTATACTGGCTTAACTAT
GCGGCATCAGAGCAGATTGTACTGAGAGTGCACCATTGCGGTGTGAAATACCGCACAGATGCGTAAGGAG
AAAATACCGCATCAGGCGCTCTTCCGCTTCCTCGCTCACTGACTCGCTGCGCTCGGTCGTTCGGCTGCGG
CGAGCGGTATCAGCTCACTCAAAGGCGGTAATACGGTTATCCACAGAATCAGGGGATAACGCAGGAAAGA
ACATGTGAGCAAAAGGCCAGCAAAAGGCCAGGAACCGTAAAAAGGCCGCGTTGCTGGCGTTTTTCCATAG
GCTCCGCCCCCCTGACGAGCATCACAAAAATCGACGCTCAAGTCAGAGGTGGCGAAACCCGACAGGACTA
TAAAGATACCAGGCGTTTCCCCCTGGAAGCTCCCTCGTGCGCTCTCCTGTTCCGACCCTGCCGCTTACCG
GATACCTGTCCGCCTTTCTCCCTTCGGGAAGCGTGGCGCTTTCTCATAGCTCACGCTGTAGGTATCTCAG
TTCGGTGTAGGTCGTTCGCTCCAAGCTGGGCTGTGTGCACGAACCCCCCGTTCAGCCCGACCGCTGCGCC
TTATCCGGTAACTATCGTCTTGAGTCCAACCCGGTAAGACACGACTTATCGCCACTGGCAGCAGCCACTG
GTAACAGGATTAGCAGAGCGAGGTATGTAGGCGGTGCTACAGAGTTCTTGAAGTGGTGGCCTAACTACGG
CTACACTAGAAGGACAGTATTTGGTATCTGCGCTCTGCTGAAGCCAGTTACCTTCGGAAAAAGAGTTGGT
AGCTCTTGATCCGGCAAACAAACCACCGCTGGTAGCGGTGGTTTTTTTGTTTGCAAGCAGCAGATTACGC
GCAGAAAAAAAGGATCTCAAGAAGATCCTTTGATCTTTTCTACGGGGTCTGACGCTCAGTGGAACGAAAA
CTCACGTTAAGGGATTTTGGTCATGAACAATAAAACTGTCTGCTTACATAAACAGTAATACAAGGGGTGT
TATGAGCCATATTCAACGGGAAACGTCTTGCTCTAGGCCGCGATTAAATTCCAACATGGATGCTGATTTA
TATGGGTATAAATGGGCTCGCGATAATGTCGGGCAATCAGGTGCGACAATCTATCGATTGTATGGGAAGC
CCGATGCGCCAGAGTTGTTTCTGAAACATGGCAAAGGTAGCGTTGCCAATGATGTTACAGATGAGATGGT
CAGACTAAACTGGCTGACGGAATTTATGCCTCTTCCGACCATCAAGCATTTTATCCGTACTCCTGATGAT
GCATGGTTACTCACCACTGCGATCCCCGGGAAAACAGCATTCCAGGTATTAGAAGAATATCCTGATTCAG
GTGAAAATATTGTTGATGCGCTGGCAGTGTTCCTGCGCCGGTTGCATTCGATTCCTGTTTGTAATTGTCC
TTTTAACAGCGATCGCGTATTTCGTCTCGCTCAGGCGCAATCACGAATGAATAACGGTTTGGTTGATGCG
AGTGATTTTGATGACGAGCGTAATGGCTGGCCTGTTGAACAAGTCTGGAAAGAAATGCATAAACTTTTGC
CATTCTCACCGGATTCAGTCGTCACTCATGGTGATTTCTCACTTGATAACCTTATTTTTGACGAGGGGAA
ATTAATAGGTTGTATTGATGTTGGACGAGTCGGAATCGCAGACCGATACCAGGATCTTGCCATCCTATGG
AACTGCCTCGGTGAGTTTTCTCCTTCATTACAGAAACGGCTTTTTCAAAAATATGGTATTGATAATCCTG
ATATGAATAAATTGCAGTTTCATTTGATGCTCGATGAGTTTTTCTAAGAATTAATTCATGAGCGGATACA
TATTTGAATGTATTTAGAAAAATAAACAAATAGGGGTTCCGCGCACATTTCCCCGAAAAGTGCCACCTAA
ATTGTAAGCGTTAATATTTTGTTAAAATTCGCGTTAAATTTTTGTTAAATCAGCTCATTTTTTAACCAAT
AGGCCGAAATCGGCAAAATCCCTTATAAATCAAAAGAATAGACCGAGATAGGGT
[37 nt withheld, positions 4115-4151]
AAAGAACGTGGACTCCAACGTCAAAGG
[49 nt withheld, positions 4179-4227]
T
[91 nt withheld, positions 4229-4319]
G
[124 nt withheld, positions 4321-4444]
CCCATTCGCCAATCCGGATATAGTTCCTCCTTTCAGCAAAAAACCCCTCAAGACCCGTTTAGAGGCCCCA
AGGGGTTATGCTAGTTATTGCTCAGCGGTGGCAGCAGCCAACTCAGCTTCCTTTCGGGCTTTGTTAGCAG
CCGGATCTCAGTGGTGGTGGTGGTGGTGTTTAAATGGTCTAGAAAGCTTTAGGTCCGGGGAAGGCTGCAC
ATCTCGCAGTGGCCTGTGCCAGGCTGGTTCATGAAGGTGCAGTGCTGACAAGCCCACATGGCAGAGGTAG
CAGCGCGTGCAGAGCCCGGGCCCTGAAACAGAACTTCCAGACCGCTGCTCAGATCCGATTTTGGAGGATG
GTCGCCACCACCAAACGTGGCTTGCCAGCCCTGCAAAGGCCATGCTATATACTTGCTGGATTTCAAGTAC
TTATCAATTTGTGGGATAGCTTCAATACGTTTTTTAAAACAAACTAATTTTGGGAACGCATCCAGGCACA
TTGGGTCCATGTATAAAACAACATCAAGAGCGTCATACAACATGAAGTCAGGATGGGTTACATGATCACC
ATTTAAATATGTTTTATGACATAAACGATCTTCGAACATTTTCAGCATTTCAGGTAGCTTGCTAAGAAAA
TCAACTTTGAGAGTTTCAAAGTCTTTACTATATGCAATTCTCGAAACACCGTATCTAATATCCAAAACCG
CTCCTTCAAGCATTGAAATCTCTGCACGCTCTTTTGGACAACCACCCAACATGTTGTGCTTGTCAGCTAT
ATAACGTATGATGGCCATAGACTGTGTTAATTTAACATCACCATCAATATAATAAGGAAGATTGGGAAAC
TCCAAACCCAATTCAAACTTTTTGTTTCGCCATTTATCACCTTCATCGCGCTCATACAAATGCTCTTCAT
ATTTTTCTTCAAGATATTCCAAAAGAAGTCGAGTGGGTTGCACAAGGCCCTTAATTTTCCAATAACCTAG
TATAGGGGACATGTGATGGTGATGGTGATGTGCCATGGTATATCTCCTTCTTAAAGTTAAACAAAATTAT
TTCTAGAGGGGAATTGTTATCCGCTCACAATTCCCCTATAGTGAGTCGTATTAATTTCGCGGGATCGAGA
TCTCGATCCTCTACGCCGGACGCATCGTGGCCGGCATCACCGGCGCCACAGGTGCGGTTGCTGGCGCCTA
TATCGCCGACATCACCGATGGGGAAGATCGGGCTCGCCACTTCGGGCTCATGAGCGCTTGTTTCGGCGTG
GGTATGGTGGCAGGCCCCGTGGCCGGGGGACTGTTGGGCGCCATCTCCTTGCATGCACCATTCCTTGCGG
CGGCGGTGCTCAACGGCCTCAACCTACTACTGGGCTGCTTCCTAATGCAGGAGTCGCATAAGGGAGAGCG
TCGAGATCCCGGACACCATCGAATGGCGCAAAACCTTTCGCGGTATGGCATGATAGCGCCCGGAAGAGAG
TCAATTCAGGGTGGTGAATGTGAAACCAGTAACGTTATACGATGTCGCAGAGTATGCCGGTGTCTCTTAT
CAGACCGTTTCCCGCGTGGTGAACCAGGCCAGCCACGTTTCTGCGAAAACGCGGGAAAAAGTGGAAGCGG
CGATGGCGGAGCTGAAT
