>Addgene plasmid #235653 | pOPINK-NPL4 NZF (574-608) | depositor partial sequence | sequence record 463605 | pOPINK-NPL4 NZF (574-608) sequence 1151 bps
NNNNNNNNNNNNNNNNNNNCNNGCTTTGTTAGCAGCCGGATCTCAGTGGTGGTGGTGGTGGTGTTTAAAT
GGTCTAGAAAGCTTTAGGTCCGGGGAAGGCTGCACATCTCGCAGTGGCCTGTGCCAGGCTGGTTCATGAA
GGTGCAGTGCTGACAAGCCCACATGGCAGAGGTAGCAGCGCGTGCAGAGCCCGGGCCCTGAAACAGAACT
TCCAGACCGCTGCTCAGATCCGATTTTGGAGGATGGTCGCCACCACCAAACGTGGCTTGCCAGCCCTGCA
AAGGCCATGCTATATACTTGCTGGATTTCAAGTACTTATCAATTTGTGGGATAGCTTCAATACGTTTTTT
AAAACAAACTAATTTTGGGAACGCATCCAGGCACATTGGGTCCATGTATAAAACAACATCAAGAGCGTCA
TACAACATGAAGTCAGGATGGGTTACATGATCACCATTTAAATATGTTTTATGACATAAACGATCTTCGA
ACATTTTCAGCATTTCAGGTAGCTTGCTAAGAAAATCAACTTTGAGAGTTTCAAAGTCTTTACTATATGC
AATTCTCGAAACACCGTATCTAATATCCAAAACCGCTCCTTCAAGCATTGAAATCTCTGCACGCTCTTTT
GGACAACCACCCAACATGTTGTGCTTGTCAGCTATATAACGTATGATGGCCATAGACTGTGTTAATTTAA
CATCACCATCAATATAATAAGGAAGATTGGGAAACTCCAAACCCAATTCAAACTTTTTGTTTCGCCATTT
ATCACCTTCATCGCGCTCATACAAATGCTCTTCATATTTTTCTTCAAGATATTCCAAAAGAAGTCGAGTG
GGTTGCACAAGGCCCTTAATTTTCCAATAACCTAGTATAGGGGACATGTGATGGTGATGGTGATGTGCCA
TGGTATATCTCCTTCTTAAAGNTAAACAAAATTATTTCTAGAGGGGAATTGTTATCCGCTCACAATTCCC
CTATAGTGAGTCNNNNNNAATTTCNCCGGGNNCGANNATCTCGATCCTCTACGNCNGGANGCATCGNTGN
NNGGNNTCACNNNNGCNNNNNNTGCGGNTTGCTNGNNNCCNNTNTCNNNNANNTCNCNNANNNNGGNNGA
ATNGGNNTCNNNNNNNNNNGGGNNNNNNNNN
